>Addgene plasmid #196237 | pLV-Hygro-EF1A-Af1521(K35E/Y145R)-myc | addgene full sequence | sequence record 398172 | Addgene NGS Result
AATGTAGTCTTATGCAATACTCTTGTAGTCTTGCAACATGGTAACGATGAGTTAGCAACATGCCTTACAA
GGAGAGAAAAAGCACCGTGCATGCCGATTGGTGGAAGTAAGGTGGTACGATCGTGCCTTATTAGGAAGGC
AACAGACGGGTCTGACATGGATTGGACGAACCACTGAATTGCCGCATTGCAGAGATATTGTATTTAAGTG
CCTAGCTCGATACATAAACGGGTCTCTCTGGTTAGACCAGATCTGAGCCTGGGAGCTCTCTGGCTAACTA
GGGAACCCACTGCTTAAGCCTCAATAAAGCTTGCCTTGAGTGCTTCAAGTAGTGTGTGCCCGTCTGTTGT
GTGACTCTGGTAACTAGAGATCCCTCAGACCCTTTTAGTCAGTGTGGAAAATCTCTAGCAGTGGCGCCCG
AACAGGGACTTGAAAGCGAAAGGGAAACCAGAGGAGCTCTCTCGACGCAGGACTCGGCTTGCTGAAGCGC
GCACGGCAAGAGGCGAGGGGCGGCGACTGGTGAGTACGCCAAAAATTTTGACTAGCGGAGGCTAGAAGGA
GAGAGATGGGTGCGAGAGCGTCAGTATTAAGCGGGGGAGAATTAGATCGCGATGGGAAAAAATTCGGTTA
AGGCCAGGGGGAAAGAAAAAATATAAATTAAAACATATAGTATGGGCAAGCAGGGAGCTAGAACGATTCG
CAGTTAATCCTGGCCTGTTAGAAACATCAGAAGGCTGTAGACAAATACTGGGACAGCTACAACCATCCCT
TCAGACAGGATCAGAAGAACTTAGATCATTATATAATACAGTAGCAACCCTCTATTGTGTGCATCAAAGG
ATAGAGATAAAAGACACCAAGGAAGCTTTAGACAAGATAGAGGAAGAGCAAAACAAAAGTAAGACCACCG
CACAGCAAGCGGCCGCTGATCTTCAGACCTGGAGGAGGAGATATGAGGGACAATTGGAGAAGTGAATTAT
ATAAATATAAAGTAGTAAAAATTGAACCATTAGGAGTAGCACCCACCAAGGCAAAGAGAAGAGTGGTGCA
GAGAGAAAAAAGAGCAGTGGGAATAGGAGCTTTGTTCCTTGGGTTCTTGGGAGCAGCAGGAAGCACTATG
GGCGCAGCGTCAATGACGCTGACGGTACAGGCCAGACAATTATTGTCTGGTATAGTGCAGCAGCAGAACA
ATTTGCTGAGGGCTATTGAGGCGCAACAGCATCTGTTGCAACTCACAGTCTGGGGCATCAAGCAGCTCCA
GGCAAGAATCCTGGCTGTGGAAAGATACCTAAAGGATCAACAGCTCCTGGGGATTTGGGGTTGCTCTGGA
AAACTCATTTGCACCACTGCTGTGCCTTGGAATGCTAGTTGGAGTAATAAATCTCTGGAACAGATTTGGA
ATCACACGACCTGGATGGAGTGGGACAGAGAAATTAACAATTACACAAGCTTAATACACTCCTTAATTGA
AGAATCGCAAAACCAGCAAGAAAAGAATGAACAAGAATTATTGGAATTAGATAAATGGGCAAGTTTGTGG
AATTGGTTTAACATAACAAATTGGCTGTGGTATATAAAATTATTCATAATGATAGTAGGAGGCTTGGTAG
GTTTAAGAATAGTTTTTGCTGTACTTTCTATAGTGAATAGAGTTAGGCAGGGATATTCACCATTATCGTT
TCAGACCCACCTCCCAACCCCGAGGGGACCCGACAGGCCCGAAGGAATAGAAGAAGAAGGTGGAGAGAGA
GACAGAGACAGATCCATTCGATTAGTGAACGGATCTCGACGGTATCGCTAGCTTTTAAAAGAAAAGGGGG
GATTGGGGGGTACAGTGCAGGGGAAAGAATAGTAGACATAATAGCAACAGACATACAAACTAAAGAATTA
CAAAAACAAATTACAAAAATTCAAAATTTTACTAGTGATTATCGGATCAACTTTGTATAGAAAAGTTGGG
CTCCGGTGCCCGTCAGTGGGCAGAGCGCACATCGCCCACAGTCCCCGAGAAGTTGGGGGGAGGGGTCGGC
AATTGAACCGGTGCCTAGAGAAGGTGGCGCGGGGTAAACTGGGAAAGTGATGTCGTGTACTGGCTCCGCC
TTTTTCCCGAGGGTGGGGGAGAACCGTATATAAGTGCAGTAGTCGCCGTGAACGTTCTTTTTCGCAACGG
GTTTGCCGCCAGAACACAGGTAAGTGCCGTGTGTGGTTCCCGCGGGCCTGGCCTCTTTACGGGTTATGGC
CCTTGCGTGCCTTGAATTACTTCCACCTGGCTGCAGTACGTGATTCTTGATCCCGAGCTTCGGGTTGGAA
GTGGGTGGGAGAGTTCGAGGCCTTGCGCTTAAGGAGCCCCTTCGCCTCGTGCTTGAGTTGAGGCCTGGCC
TGGGCGCTGGGGCCGCCGCGTGCGAATCTGGTGGCACCTTCGCGCCTGTCTCGCTGCTTTCGATAAGTCT
CTAGCCATTTAAAATTTTTGATGACCTGCTGCGACGCTTTTTTTCTGGCAAGATAGTCTTGTAAATGCGG
GCCAAGATCTGCACACTGGTATTTCGGTTTTTGGGGCCGCGGGCGGCGACGGGGCCCGTGCGTCCCAGCG
CACATGTTCGGCGAGGCGGGGCCTGCGAGCGCGGCCACCGAGAATCGGACGGGGGTAGTCTCAAGCTGGC
CGGCCTGCTCTGGTGCCTGGTCTCGCGCCGCCGTGTATCGCCCCGCCCTGGGCGGCAAGGCTGGCCCGGT
CGGCACCAGTTGCGTGAGCGGAAAGATGGCCGCTTCCCGGCCCTGCTGCAGGGAGCTCAAAATGGAGGAC
GCGGCGCTCGGGAGAGCGGGCGGGTGAGTCACCCACACAAAGGAAAAGGGCCTTTCCGTCCTCAGCCGTC
GCTTCATGTGACTCCACGGAGTACCGGGCGCCGTCCAGGCACCTCGATTAGTTCTCGAGCTTTTGGAGTA
CGTCGTCTTTAGGTTGGGGGGAGGGGTTTTATGCGATGGAGTTTCCCCACACTGAGTGGGTGGAGACTGA
AGTTAGGCCAGCTTGGCACTTGATGTAATTCTCCTTGGAATTTGCCCTTTTTGAGTTTGGATCTTGGTTC
ATTCTCAAGCCTCAGACAGTGGTTCAAAGTTTTTTTCTTCCATTTCAGGTGTCGTGACAAGTTTGTACAA
AAAAGCAGGCTGCCACCACGCGTGCCACCATGGAGGTGCTTTTTGAGGCCAAGGTTGGGGACATCACTCT
GAAGCTCGCTCAGGGGGACATCACCCAATACCCGGCAAAGGCAATTGTCAACGCGGCCAACGAGAGGCTG
GAGCACGGCGGAGGGGTGGCTTATGCCATCGCAAAAGCGTGTGCAGGAGATGCCGGGCTCTACACGGAAA
TCAGCAAAAAGGCCATGAGAGAGCAGTTTGGAAGAGACTACATCGACCACGGCGAGGTCGTTGTTACACC
GGCCATGAACCTCGAGGAGAGGGGAATAAAGTACGTTTTCCACACCGTGGGGCCGATATGCAGCGGCATG
TGGAGCGAAGAACTGAAAGAGAAGCTTTACAAGGCTTTTCTTGGCCCGCTGGAGAAGGCGGAGGAGATGG
GCGTCGAATCCATAGCCTTCCCTGCTGTGAGCGCTGGGATAAGAGGCTGTGATCTGGAAAAGGTTGTTGA
GACGTTCCTCGAAGCTGTGAAGAACTTCAAGGGTTCGGCTGTCAAGGAAGTCGCGCTTGTAATCTACGAC
AGAAAGTCTGCGGAGGTGGCGCTGAAGGTCTTTGAGAGGAGTCTTTCTGGTGGCGGAGGCTCGGGCGGAG
GTGGATCCGGTGGCGGCGGATCAGAACAAAAACTCATCTCAGAAGAGGATCTGTAATCTAGAACCCAGCT
TTCTTGTACAAAGTGGTGATAATCGAATTCCGATAATCAACCTCTGGATTACAAAATTTGTGAAAGATTG
ACTGGTATTCTTAACTATGTTGCTCCTTTTACGCTATGTGGATACGCTGCTTTAATGCCTTTGTATCATG
CTATTGCTTCCCGTATGGCTTTCATTTTCTCCTCCTTGTATAAATCCTGGTTGCTGTCTCTTTATGAGGA
GTTGTGGCCCGTTGTCAGGCAACGTGGCGTGGTGTGCACTGTGTTTGCTGACGCAACCCCCACTGGTTGG
GGCATTGCCACCACCTGTCAGCTCCTTTCCGGGACTTTCGCTTTCCCCCTCCCTATTGCCACGGCGGAAC
TCATCGCCGCCTGCCTTGCCCGCTGCTGGACAGGGGCTCGGCTGTTGGGCACTGACAATTCCGTGGTGTT
GTCGGGGAAGCTGACGTCCTTTCCATGGCTGCTCGCCTGTGTTGCCACCTGGATTCTGCGCGGGACGTCC
TTCTGCTACGTCCCTTCGGCCCTCAATCCAGCGGACCTTCCTTCCCGCGGCCTGCTGCCGGCTCTGCGGC
CTCTTCCGCGTCTTCGCCTTCGCCCTCAGACGAGTCGGATCTCCCTTTGGGCCGCCTCCCCGCATCGGGA
ATTCCCGCGGTTCGAATTCTACCGGGTAGGGGAGGCGCTTTTCCCAAGGCAGTCTGGAGCATGCGCTTTA
GCAGCCCCGCTGGGCACTTGGCGCTACACAAGTGGCCTCTGGCCTCGCACACATTCCACATCCACCGGTA
GGCGCCAACCGGCTCCGTTCTTTGGTGGCCCCTTCGCGCCACCTTCTACTCCTCCCCTAGTCAGGAAGTT
CCCCCCCGCCCCGCAGCTCGCGTCGTGCAGGACGTGACAAATGGAAGTAGCACGTCTCACTAGTCTCGTG
CAGATGGACAGCACCGCTGAGCAATGGAAGCGGGTAGGCCTTTGGGGCAGCGGCCAATAGCAGCTTTGCT
CCTTCGCTTTCTGGGCTCAGAGGCTGGGAAGGGGTGGGTCCGGGGGYKGGCTCAGGGGCGGGCTCAGGGG
CGGGGCGGGCGCCCGAAGGTCCTCCGGAGGCCCGGCATTCTGCACGCTTCAAAAGCGCACGTCTGCCGCG
CTGTTCTCCTCTTCCTCATCTCCGGGCCTTTCGACCTCACGTGGCCACCATGAAAAAGCCTGAACTCACC
GCGACGTCTGTCGAGAAGTTTCTGATCGAAAAGTTCGACAGCGTCTCCGACCTGATGCAGCTCTCGGAGG
GCGAAGAATCTCGTGCTTTCAGCTTCGATGTAGGAGGGCGTGGATATGTCCTGCGGGTAAATAGCTGCGC
CGATGGTTTCTACAAAGATCGTTATGTTTATCGGCACTTTGCATCGGCCGCGCTCCCGATTCCGGAAGTG
CTTGACATTGGGGAATTTAGCGAGAGCCTGACCTATTGCATCTCCCGCCGTGCACAGGGTGTCACGTTGC
AAGACCTGCCTGAAACCGAACTGCCCGCTGTTCTGCAGCCGGTCGCGGAGGCCATGGATGCGATCGCTGC
GGCCGATCTTAGCCAGACGAGCGGGTTCGGCCCATTCGGACCGCAAGGAATCGGTCAATACACTACATGG
CGTGATTTCATATGCGCGATTGCTGATCCCCATGTGTATCACTGGCAAACTGTGATGGACGACACCGTCA
GTGCGTCCGTCGCGCAGGCTCTCGATGAGCTGATGCTTTGGGCCGAGGACTGCCCCGAAGTCCGGCACCT
CGTGCACGCGGATTTCGGCTCCAACAATGTCCTGACGGACAATGGCCGCATAACAGCGGTCATTGACTGG
AGCGAGGCGATGTTCGGGGATTCCCAATACGAGGTCGCCAACATCTTCTTCTGGAGGCCGTGGTTGGCTT
GTATGGAGCAGCAGACGCGCTACTTCGAGCGGAGGCATCCGGAGCTTGCAGGATCGCCGCGGCTCCGGGC
GTATATGCTCCGCATTGGTCTTGACCAACTCTATCAGAGCTTGGTTGACGGCAATTTCGATGATGCAGCT
TGGGCGCAGGGTCGATGCGACGCAATCGTCCGATCCGGAGCCGGGACTGTCGGGCGTACACAAATCGCCC
GCAGAAGCGCGGCCGTCTGGACCGATGGCTGTGTAGAAGTACTCGCCGATAGTGGAAACCGACGCCCCAG
CACTCGTCCGAGGGCAAAGGAATAGGGTACCTTTAAGACCAATGACTTACAAGGCAGCTGTAGATCTTAG
CCACTTTTTAAAAGAAAAGGGGGGACTGGAAGGGCTAATTCACTCCCAACGAAGACAAGATCTGCTTTTT
GCTTGTACTGGGTCTCTCTGGTTAGACCAGATCTGAGCCTGGGAGCTCTCTGGCTAACTAGGGAACCCAC
TGCTTAAGCCTCAATAAAGCTTGCCTTGAGTGCTTCAAGTAGTGTGTGCCCGTCTGTTGTGTGACTCTGG
TAACTAGAGATCCCTCAGACCCTTTTAGTCAGTGTGGAAAATCTCTAGCAGTAGTAGTTCATGTCATCTT
ATTATTCAGTATTTATAACTTGCAAAGAAATGAATATCAGAGAGTGAGAGGAACTTGTTTATTGCAGCTT
ATAATGGTTACAAATAAAGCAATAGCATCACAAATTTCACAAATAAAGCATTTTTTTCACTGCATTCTAG
TTGTGGTTTGTCCAAACTCATCAATGTATCTTATCATGTCTGGCTCTAGCTATCCCGCCCCTAACTCCGC
CCATCCCGCCCCTAACTCCGCCCAGTTCCGCCCATTCTCCGCCCCATGGCTGACTAATTTTTTTTATTTA
TGCAGAGGCCGAGGCCGCCTCGGCCTCTGAGCTATTCCAGAAGTAGTGAGGAGGCTTTTTTGGAGGCCTA
GGGACGTACCCAATTCGCCCTATAGTGAGTCGTATTACGCGCGCTCACTGGCCGTCGTTTTACAACGTCG
TGACTGGGAAAACCCTGGCGTTACCCAACTTAATCGCCTTGCAGCACATCCCCCTTTCGCCAGCTGGCGT
AATAGCGAAGAGGCCCGCACCGATCGCCCTTCCCAACAGTTGCGCAGCCTGAATGGCGAATGGG
[124 nt withheld, positions 6925-7048]
C
[91 nt withheld, positions 7050-7140]
A
[49 nt withheld, positions 7142-7190]
CCTTTGACGTTGGAGTCCACGTTCTTT
[37 nt withheld, positions 7218-7254]
ACCCTATCTCGGTCTATTCTTTTGATTTATAAGGGATTTTGCCGATTTCGGCCTATTGGTTAAAAAATGA
GCTGATTTAACAAAAATTTAACGCGAATTTTAACAAAATATTAACGCTTACAATTTAGGTGGCACTTTTC
GGGGAAATGTGCGCGGAACCCCTATTTGTTTATTTTTCTAAATACATTCAAATATGTATCCGCTCATGAG
ACAATAACCCTGATAAATGCTTCAATAATATTGAAAAAGGAAGAGTATGAGTATTCAACATTTCCGTGTC
GCCCTTATTCCCTTTTTTGCGGCATTTTGCCTTCCTGTTTTTGCTCACCCAGAAACGCTGGTGAAAGTAA
AAGATGCTGAAGATCAGTTGGGTGCACGAGTGGGTTACATCGAACTGGATCTCAACAGCGGTAAGATCCT
TGAGAGTTTTCGCCCCGAAGAACGTTTTCCAATGATGAGCACTTTTAAAGTTCTGCTATGTGGCGCGGTA
TTATCCCGTATTGACGCCGGGCAAGAGCAACTCGGTCGCCGCATACACTATTCTCAGAATGACTTGGTTG
AGTACTCACCAGTCACAGAAAAGCATCTTACGGATGGCATGACAGTAAGAGAATTATGCAGTGCTGCCAT
AACCATGAGTGATAACACTGCGGCCAACTTACTTCTGACAACGATCGGAGGACCGAAGGAGCTAACCGCT
TTTTTGCACAACATGGGGGATCATGTAACTCGCCTTGATCGTTGGGAACCGGAGCTGAATGAAGCCATAC
CAAACGACGAGCGTGACACCACGATGCCTGTAGCAATGGCAACAACGTTGCGCAAACTATTAACTGGCGA
ACTACTTACTCTAGCTTCCCGGCAACAATTAATAGACTGGATGGAGGCGGATAAAGTTGCAGGACCACTT
CTGCGCTCGGCCCTTCCGGCTGGCTGGTTTATTGCTGATAAATCTGGAGCCGGTGAGCGTGGGTCTCGCG
GTATCATTGCAGCACTGGGGCCAGATGGTAAGCCCTCCCGTATCGTAGTTATCTACACGACGGGGAGTCA
GGCAACTATGGATGAACGAAATAGACAGATCGCTGAGATAGGTGCCTCACTGATTAAGCATTGGTAACTG
TCAGACCAAGTTTACTCATATATACTTTAGATTGATTTAAAACTTCATTTTTAATTTAAAAGGATCTAGG
TGAAGATCCTTTTTGATAATCTCATGACCAAAATCCCTTAACGTGAGTTTTCGTTCCACTGAGCGTCAGA
CCCCGTAGAAAAGATCAAAGGATCTTCTTGAGATCCTTTTTTTCTGCGCGTAATCTGCTGCTTGCAAACA
AAAAAACCACCGCTACCAGCGGTGGTTTGTTTGCCGGATCAAGAGCTACCAACTCTTTTTCCGAAGGTAA
CTGGCTTCAGCAGAGCGCAGATACCAAATACTGTTCTTCTAGTGTAGCCGTAGTTAGGCCACCACTTCAA
GAACTCTGTAGCACCGCCTACATACCTCGCTCTGCTAATCCTGTTACCAGTGGCTGCTGCCAGTGGCGAT
AAGTCGTGTCTTACCGGGTTGGACTCAAGACGATAGTTACCGGATAAGGCGCAGCGGTCGGGCTGAACGG
GGGGTTCGTGCACACAGCCCAGCTTGGAGCGAACGACCTACACCGAACTGAGATACCTACAGCGTGAGCT
ATGAGAAAGCGCCACGCTTCCCGAAGAGAGAAAGGCGGACAGGTATCCGGTAAGCGGCAGGGTCGGAACA
GGAGAGCGCACGAGGGAGCTTCCAGGGGGAAACGCCTGGTATCTTTATAGTCCTGTCGGGTTTCGCCACC
TCTGACTTGAGCGTCGATTTTTGTGATGCTCGTCAGGGGGGCGGAGCCTATGGAAAAACGCCAGCAACGC
GGCCTTTTTACGGTTCCTGGCCTTTTGCTGGCCTTTTGCTCACATGTTCTTTCCTGCGTTATCCCCTGAT
TCTGTGGATAACCGTATTACCGCCTTTGAGTGAGCTGATACCGCTCGCCGCAGCCGAACGACCGAGCGCA
GCGAGTCAGTGAGCGAGGAAGCGGAAGAGCGCCCAATACGCAAACCGCCTCTCCCCGCGCGTTGGCCGAT
TCATTAATGCAGCTGGCACGACAGGTTTCCCGACTGGAAAGCGGGCAGTGAGCGCAACGCAATTAATGTG
AGTTAGCTCACTCATTAGGCACCCCAGGCTTTACACTTTATGCTTCCGGCTCGTATGTTGTGTGGAATTG
TGAGCGGATAACAATTTCACACAGGAAACAGCTATGACCATGATTACGCCAAGCGCGCAATTAACCCTCA
CTAAAGGGAACAAAAGCTGGAGCTGCAAGCTT
Features (pLannotate 1.2.2; 32 found; start..end, strand, type, name):
      3..229     +  promoter       RSV promoter: Rous sarcoma virus enhancer/promoter
    230..410     +  LTR            5' LTR (truncated): truncated 5' long terminal repeat (LTR) from HIV-1
    457..582     +  misc_feature   HIV-1 Ψ: packaging signal of human immunodeficiency virus type 1
    566..929     +  CDS            HIV-1 gag (fragment): gag protein from human immunodeficiency virus 1; gag
   1075..1308    +  misc_feature   RRE: The Rev response element (RRE) of HIV-1 allows for Rev-dependent mRNA export from the nucleus to the cytoplasm.
   1685..1785    +  CDS            Rev (fragment): human immunodeficiency virus 1 (HIV-1) Rev protein; rev; enhances nuclear export of unspliced and incompletely spliced viral mRNAs
   1803..1920    +  misc_feature   cPPT/CTS: central polypurine tract and central termination sequence of HIV-1
   1938..1958    +  protein_bind   attB4: mutant version of attB; core recombination site for the Gateway® BP reaction BP Clonase™
   1978..2189    +  promoter       EF-1α core promoter: core promoter for human elongation factor EF-1α
   2190..2299    +  intron         EF-1α intron A (fragment): intron upstream of the start codon of human EF-1α
   2925..3128    +  intron         EF-1α intron A: truncated intron upstream of the start codon of human EF-1α
   3137..3161    +  protein_bind   attB1: mutant version of attB; recombination site for the Gateway® BP reaction BP Clonase™
   3180..3755    +  CDS            Y1521_ARCFU: Experimental evidence at protein level: Swiss-Prot protein existence level 1. Removes ADP-ribose from asparatate and glutamate residues in proteins bearing a single ADP-ribose moiety (PubMed:23474714, PubMed:23474712). Inactive towards proteins bearing poly-ADP-ribose (PubMed:23474714, PubMed:23474712). Catalyzes removal of a phosphate group from ADP-ribose 1''-phosphate (Appr1p), but with low efficiency (PubMed:15902274). From Archaeoglobus fulgidus (strain ATCC 49558 / VC-16 / DSM 4304 / JCM 9628 / NBRC 100126).
   3843..3867    -  protein_bind   attB2: mutant version of attB; recombination site for the Gateway® BP reaction BP Clonase™
   3885..4473    +  misc_feature   WPRE: woodchuck hepatitis virus posttranscriptional regulatory element
   4504..5003    +  promoter       PGK promoter: mouse phosphoglycerate kinase 1 promoter
   5020..6042    +  CDS            hph: KHYB_ECOLX - Experimental evidence at protein level: Swiss-Prot protein existence level 1. The aminoglycoside phosphotransferases achieve inactivation of their antibiotic substrates by phosphorylation. Only phosphorylates hygromycin and closely related compounds such as demethyl analogs and destomycin. From Escherichia coli.
   6038..6115    +  CDS            nef (fragment): NEF_HV1Z2 - Experimental evidence at protein level: Swiss-Prot protein existence level 1. Extracellular Nef protein targets CD4(+) T-lymphocytes for apoptosis by interacting with CXCR4 surface receptors. From Human immunodeficiency virus type 1 group M subtype D (isolate Z2/CDC-Z34) (HIV-1).
   6117..6350    +  LTR            3' LTR (ΔU3): self-inactivating 3' long terminal repeat (LTR) from HIV-1
   6422..6543    +  polyA_signal   SV40 poly(A) signal: SV40 polyadenylation signal
   6583..6718    +  rep_origin     SV40 ori: SV40 origin of replication
   6739..6757    -  promoter       T7 promoter: promoter for bacteriophage T7 RNA polymerase
   6765..6920    +  CDS            lacZα (fragment): LacZα fragment of β-galactosidase; lacZ fragment
   6925..7353    +  rep_origin     f1 ori (sequence partly withheld): f1 bacteriophage origin of replication; arrow indicates direction of (+) strand synthesis
   7406..7510    +  promoter       AmpR promoter: bla
   7511..8371    +  CDS            AmpR: β-lactamase; bla; confers resistance to ampicillin, carbenicillin, and related antibiotics
   8542..9130    +  rep_origin     ori: high-copy-number ColE1/pMB1/pBR322/pUC origin of replication
   9313..9405    +  CDS            lacI (fragment): lac repressor; lacI; The lac repressor binds to the lac operator to inhibit transcription in E. coli. This inhibition can be relieved by adding lactose or isopropyl-β-D-thiogalactopyranoside (IPTG).
   9418..9439    +  protein_bind   CAP binding site: CAP binding activates transcription in the presence of cAMP. E. coli catabolite activator protein
   9454..9484    +  promoter       lac promoter: promoter for the E. coli lac operon
   9492..9508    +  protein_bind   lac operator: The lac repressor binds to the lac operator to inhibit transcription in E. coli. This inhibition can be relieved by adding lactose or isopropyl-β-D-thiogalactopyranoside (IPTG). lac repressor encoded by lacI
   9553..9571    +  promoter       T3 promoter: promoter for bacteriophage T3 RNA polymerase
