[The description below was written by a language model from this plasmid's Addgene catalogue record and pLannotate feature annotations shown in this document.]
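Description:
pLV-Hygro-EF1A-Af1521(K35E/Y145R)-myc is a 9.6 kb third-generation, self-inactivating HIV-1 lentiviral transfer plasmid built on a VectorBuilder backbone for stable expression in mammalian cells. In bacteria it is maintained through a high-copy ColE1/pUC-type origin and selected with ampicillin (AmpR/β-lactamase). The backbone also carries an f1 origin, an SV40 origin, and remnants of lac and T7/T3 promoter elements. The viral genome is transcribed in packaging cells from an RSV promoter fused to a truncated 5' LTR, making it Tat-independent. It includes the Ψ packaging signal with a gag fragment, the RRE for Rev-dependent nuclear export, and the cPPT/CTS. A ΔU3 3' LTR inactivates LTR promoter activity after integration, and an SV40 poly(A) signal follows it.

The payload is the macrodomain protein Af1521 from Archaeoglobus fulgidus, an ADP-ribose-binding module. It carries two substitutions, K35E and Y145R, which the record describes as an engineered variant, and a C-terminal myc epitope tag for detection. The myc tag itself is not annotated separately in the feature table, which marks only the Af1521 coding region. Expression is driven by the human EF1A promoter with its intron A, and a downstream WPRE enhances transcript processing and expression. Gateway attB4, attB1 and attB2 sites flank the promoter and insert, reflecting modular assembly of the vector. A separate mouse PGK promoter drives the hygromycin phosphotransferase gene (hph), allowing hygromycin selection of transduced cells. The associated publication concerns poly(ADP-ribose) dynamics at sites of DNA damage, which suggests the construct is used to generate stable cell lines expressing this tagged ADP-ribose-binding domain, though the record does not state its exact experimental role.
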