Addgene plasmid #196237: pLV-Hygro-EF1A-Af1521(K35E/Y145R)-myc
Purpose: Af1521(K35E/Y145R) macrodomain with a myc tag fused to the C terminus & a hygromycin resistance cassette
Depositing lab: Robert Sobol. Depositing organization: University of South Alabama. Publication: Overexpression of the WWE domain of RNF146 modulates poly-(ADP)-ribose dynamics at sites of DNA damage. Al-Rahahleh RQ, Roos WP, Saville KM, Andrews JF, Wu Z, Koczor CA, Prakash A, Sobol RW. DNA Repair (Amst). 2025 Jun;150:103845. doi: 10.1016/j.dnarep.2025.103845. Epub 2025 May 21. PubMed 40403420.
Backbone
  Vector backbone: lentiviral
  Backbone manufacturer: Vectorbuilder
  Backbone size w/o insert (bp): 8939
  Total vector size (bp): 9596
  Vector type: Mammalian Expression, Lentiviral
  Selectable markers: Hygromycin
Growth in bacteria
  Bacterial resistance: Ampicillin, 100 μg/mL
  Growth temperature: 37°C
  Growth strain: NEB Stable
  Copy number: High Copy
Gene/Insert
  Gene/Insert name: Af1521(K35E/Y145R) encoding a C-terminal myc tag (alt name: Engineered macrodomain with (K35E/Y145R) mutation)
  Species: Archaeoglobus fulgidus
  Insert size (bp): 657
  Mutation: amino acid 35 lysine is replaced with glutamic acid and amino acid 145 tyrosine was replaced with arginine
  Promoter: EF1A
  Tag / fusion protein: myc tag (C terminal on insert)
  Cloning method: Restriction Enzyme; 5′ cloning site MluI (unknown if destroyed); 3′ cloning site XbaI (unknown if destroyed)
  Sequencing primers: 5′ N/A
Terms and licenses: Academic/Nonprofit Terms; Industry Terms: Not Available to Industry
Depositor comments: Please visit https://doi.org/10.1101/2023.12.29.573650 for bioRxiv preprint.
How to cite: pLV-Hygro-EF1A-Af1521(K35E/Y145R)-myc was a gift from Robert Sobol (Addgene plasmid # 196237 ; http://n2t.net/addgene:196237 ; RRID:Addgene_196237)
